Addgene plasmid #226634: PM-ExRai-PKNAR(T/A)
Purpose: Negative-control mutant for PM-ExRai-PKNAR biosensor
Depositing lab: Ju Chen. Depositing organization: University of California, San Diego (UCSD). Publication: Illuminating understudied kinases: a generalizable biosensor development method applied to protein kinase N. Bogomolovas J, Chen J. Commun Biol. 2025 Jan 22;8(1):109. doi: 10.1038/s42003-025-07510-4. PubMed 39843538.
Backbone
  Vector backbone: pcDNA3.1
  Vector type: Mammalian Expression
  Selectable markers: Neomycin (select with G418)
Growth in bacteria
  Bacterial resistance: Ampicillin, 100 μg/mL
  Growth temperature: 37°C
  Growth strain: DH5alpha
  Copy number: Unknown
Gene/Insert
  Gene/Insert name: PM-ExRai-PKNAR(T/A)
  Mutation: Phosphorylatable Thr of PM-ExRai-PKNAR mutated to Ala
Resource information
  A portion of this plasmid was derived from a plasmid made by: Parent plasmid Exrai-AKAR2 was a gift from Jin Zhang lab
Terms and licenses: Academic/Nonprofit Terms; Industry Terms: Not Available to Industry
How to cite: PM-ExRai-PKNAR(T/A) was a gift from Ju Chen (Addgene plasmid # 226634 ; http://n2t.net/addgene:226634 ; RRID:Addgene_226634)
