[The description below was written by a language model from this plasmid's Addgene catalogue record and pLannotate feature annotations shown in this document.]
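Description:
PM-ExRai-PKNAR(T/A) is a mammalian expression plasmid built on the pcDNA3.1 backbone that encodes the negative-control version of PM-ExRai-PKNAR, a genetically encoded fluorescent biosensor for protein kinase N activity. It is propagated in E. coli through a high-copy ColE1/pUC-type origin with ampicillin selection from the β-lactamase gene. An SV40 promoter-driven neomycin phosphotransferase cassette with an SV40 polyadenylation signal allows G418 selection of transfected mammalian cells. An f1 origin and residual lac promoter/operator sequences are also carried over from the backbone.

The sensor open reading frame lies downstream of the CMV immediate-early enhancer and promoter, with a T7 promoter just upstream of the insert, and is terminated by the bovine growth hormone polyadenylation signal. Within the insert, the annotation detects a GFP-derived fluorescent protein (called as cEGFP) directly followed by a fragment of yeast RAD53. This fits the excitation-ratiometric kinase reporter design of the parent construct, ExRai-AKAR2, in which a phosphoamino acid-binding domain from RAD53 engages a phosphorylated substrate peptide and alters the fluorescence of the GFP module. The substrate peptide is not annotated as a separate feature. The "PM" prefix suggests plasma membrane targeting, but the record neither states this nor annotates a targeting motif.

In this variant the phosphorylatable threonine of the substrate is replaced by alanine, so the kinase cannot phosphorylate the sensor and it should not respond. It is intended to be expressed alongside the wild-type sensor in live-cell imaging to confirm that the observed signal changes depend on phosphorylation of the reporter.
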