Features (pLannotate 1.2.2; 21 found; start..end, strand, type, name):
    171..1031    -  CDS            AmpR: β-lactamase; bla; confers resistance to ampicillin, carbenicillin, and related antibiotics
   1032..1136    -  promoter       AmpR promoter: bla
   1195..1247    -  misc_feature   bom (fragment): basis of mobility region from pBR322
   1402..1781    +  enhancer       CMV enhancer: human cytomegalovirus immediate early enhancer
   1782..1985    +  promoter       CMV promoter: human cytomegalovirus (CMV) immediate early promoter
   1981..2014    +  LTR            5' LTR (truncated) (fragment): truncated 5' long terminal repeat (LTR) from HIV-1
   2030..2048    +  promoter       T7 promoter: promoter for bacteriophage T7 RNA polymerase
   2213..2935    +  CDS            cEGFP: cEGFP is a basic (constitutively fluorescent) green fluorescent protein published in 2008, derived from Aequorea victoria.
   2936..3367    +  CDS            RAD53 (fragment): RAD53_YEAST - Also known as MEC2, SAD1, SPK1. Experimental evidence at protein level: Swiss-Prot protein existence level 1. Controls S-phase checkpoint as well as G1 and G2 DNA damage checkpoints. Phosphorylates proteins on serine, threonine, and tyrosine. Prevents entry into anaphase and mitotic exit after DNA damage via regulation of the Polo kinase CDC5. Seems to be involved in the phosphorylation of RPH1. From Saccharomyces cerevisiae (strain ATCC 204508 / S288c) (Baker's yeast).
   3447..3671    +  polyA_signal   bGH poly(A) signal: bovine growth hormone polyadenylation signal
   3675..3696    +  promoter       SV40 promoter (fragment): SV40 enhancer and early promoter
   3717..4145    +  rep_origin     f1 ori (sequence partly withheld): f1 bacteriophage origin of replication; arrow indicates direction of (+) strand synthesis
   4159..4488    +  promoter       SV40 promoter: SV40 enhancer and early promoter
   4555..5346    +  CDS            neo: KKA2_KLEPN - Also known as kan, nptII. Experimental evidence at protein level: Swiss-Prot protein existence level 1. Resistance to kanamycin, neomycin, paromomycin, ribostamycin, butirosin and gentamicin B. From Klebsiella pneumoniae.
   5370..5528    +  CDS            ble (fragment): BLE_KLEPN - Experimental evidence at protein level: Swiss-Prot protein existence level 1. Binding protein with a strong affinity to the bleomycin family of antibiotics. Binds to CL990; an antimitotic-antibiotic compound. From Klebsiella pneumoniae.
   5523..5644    +  polyA_signal   SV40 poly(A) signal: SV40 polyadenylation signal
   5717..5733    -  protein_bind   lac operator: The lac repressor binds to the lac operator to inhibit transcription in E. coli. This inhibition can be relieved by adding lactose or isopropyl-β-D-thiogalactopyranoside (IPTG). lac repressor encoded by lacI
   5741..5771    -  promoter       lac promoter: promoter for the E. coli lac operon
   5786..5807    -  protein_bind   CAP binding site: CAP binding activates transcription in the presence of cAMP. E. coli catabolite activator protein
   5820..5912    -  CDS            lacI (fragment): lac repressor; lacI; The lac repressor binds to the lac operator to inhibit transcription in E. coli. This inhibition can be relieved by adding lactose or isopropyl-β-D-thiogalactopyranoside (IPTG).
   6095..6683    -  rep_origin     ori: high-copy-number ColE1/pMB1/pBR322/pUC origin of replication
>Addgene plasmid #226634 | PM-ExRai-PKNAR(T/A) | addgene full sequence | sequence record 448325 | Addgene NGS Result
GAAGATCCTTTGATCTTTTCTACGGGGTCTGACGCTCAGTGGAACGAAAACTCACGTTAAGGGATTTTGG
TCATGAGATTATCAAAAAGGATCTTCACCTAGATCCTTTTAAATTAAAAATGAAGTTTTAAATCAATCTA
AAGTATATATGAGTAAACTTGGTCTGACAGTTACCAATGCTTAATCAGTGAGGCACCTATCTCAGCGATC
TGTCTATTTCGTTCATCCATAGTTGCCTGACTCCCCGTCGTGTAGATAACTACGATACGGGAGGGCTTAC
CATCTGGCCCCAGTGCTGCAATGATACCGCGAGACCCACGCTCACCGGCTCCAGATTTATCAGCAATAAA
CCAGCCAGCCGGAAGGGCCGAGCGCAGAAGTGGTCCTGCAACTTTATCCGCCTCCATCCAGTCTATTAAT
TGTTGCCGGGAAGCTAGAGTAAGTAGTTCGCCAGTTAATAGTTTGCGCAACGTTGTTGCCATTGCTACAG
GCATCGTGGTGTCACGCTCGTCGTTTGGTATGGCTTCATTCAGCTCCGGTTCCCAACGATCAAGGCGAGT
TACATGATCCCCCATGTTGTGCAAAAAAGCGGTTAGCTCCTTCGGTCCTCCGATCGTTGTCAGAAGTAAG
TTGGCCGCAGTGTTATCACTCATGGTTATGGCAGCACTGCATAATTCTCTTACTGTCATGCCATCCGTAA
GATGCTTTTCTGTGACTGGTGAGTACTCAACCAAGTCATTCTGAGAATAGTGTATGCGGCGACCGAGTTG
CTCTTGCCCGGCGTCAATACGGGATAATACCGCGCCACATAGCAGAACTTTAAAAGTGCTCATCATTGGA
AAACGTTCTTCGGGGCGAAAACTCTCAAGGATCTTACCGCTGTTGAGATCCAGTTCGATGTAACCCACTC
GTGCACCCAACTGATCTTCAGCATCTTTTACTTTCACCAGCGTTTCTGGGTGAGCAAAAACAGGAAGGCA
AAATGCCGCAAAAAAGGGAATAAGGGCGACACGGAAATGTTGAATACTCATACTCTTCCTTTTTCAATAT
TATTGAAGCATTTATCAGGGTTATTGTCTCATGAGCGGATACATATTTGAATGTATTTAGAAAAATAAAC
AAATAGGGGTTCCGCGCACATTTCCCCGAAAAGTGCCACCTGACGTCGACGGATCGGGAGATCTCCCGAT
CCCCTATGGTGCACTCTCAGTACAATCTGCTCTGATGCCGCATAGTTAAGCCAGTATCTGCTCCCTGCTT
GTGTGTTGGAGGTCGCTGAGTAGTGCGCGAGCAAAATTTAAGCTACAACAAGGCAAGGCTTGACCGACAA
TTGCATGAAGAATCTGCTTAGGGTTAGGCGTTTTGCGCTGCTTCGCGATGTACGGGCCAGATATACGCGT
TGACATTGATTATTGACTAGTTATTAATAGTAATCAATTACGGGGTCATTAGTTCATAGCCCATATATGG
AGTTCCGCGTTACATAACTTACGGTAAATGGCCCGCCTGGCTGACCGCCCAACGACCCCCGCCCATTGAC
GTCAATAATGACGTATGTTCCCATAGTAACGCCAATAGGGACTTTCCATTGACGTCAATGGGTGGAGTAT
TTACGGTAAACTGCCCACTTGGCAGTACATCAAGTGTATCATATGCCAAGTACGCCCCCTATTGACGTCA
ATGACGGTAAATGGCCCGCCTGGCATTATGCCCAGTACATGACCTTATGGGACTTTCCTACTTGGCAGTA
CATCTACGTATTAGTCATCGCTATTACCATGGTGATGCGGTTTTGGCAGTACATCAATGGGCGTGGATAG
CGGTTTGACTCACGGGGATTTCCAAGTCTCCACCCCATTGACGTCAATGGGAGTTTGTTTTGGCACCAAA
ATCAACGGGACTTTCCAAAATGTCGTAACAACTCCGCCCCATTGACGCAAATGGGCGGTAGGCGTGTACG
GTGGGAGGTCTATATAAGCAGAGCTCTCTGGCTAACTAGAGAACCCACTGCTTACTGGCTTATCGAAATT
AATACGACTCACTATAGGGAGACCCAAGCTGGCTAGCGTTTAAACTTAAGCTTGCGGCCGCCACCGGATC
CATGGGCTGCATTAAAAGCAAACGCAAAGATAAAAAGGCACGACTCACCGAGGGATGCGCCTTCAGAGAC
AAGCAGCATGGCGGCACCGGCGGCAGCGAGCTCAGCTTCTGCAACGTCTATATCAAGGCCGACAAGCAGA
AGAACGGCATCAAGGCGAACTTCAAGATCCGCCACAACATCGAGGACGGCGGCGTGCAGCTCGCCTACCA
CTACCAGCAGAACACCCCCATCGGCGACGGCCCCGTGCTGCTGCCCGACAACCACTACCTGAGCGTGCAG
TCCAAACTTTCGAAAGACCCCAACGAGAAGCGCGATCACATGGTCCTGCTGGAGTTCGTGACCGCCGCCG
GGATCACTCTCGGCATGGACGAGCTGTACAAGGGCGGTACCGGAGGGAGCATGGTGAGCAAGGGCGAGGA
GCTGTTCACCGGGGTGGTGCCCATCCTGGTCGAGCTGGACGGCGACGTAAACGGCCACAAGTTCAGCGTG
TCCGGCGAGGGTGAGGGCGATGCCACCTACGGCAAGCTGACCCTGAAGTTCATCTGCACCACCGGCAAGC
TGCCCGTGCCCTGGCCCACCCTCGTGACCACCCTGACCTACGGCGTGCAGTGCTTCAGCCGCTACCCCGA
CCACATGAAGCAGCACGACTTCTTCAAGTCCGCCATGCCCGAAGGCTACATCCAGGAGCGCACCATCTTC
TTCAAGGACGACGGCAACTACAAGACCCGCGCCGAGGTGAAGTTCGAGGGCGACACCCTGGTGAACCGCA
TCGAGCTGAAGGGCATCGACTTCAAGGAGGACGGCAACATCCTGGGGCACAAGCTGGAGTACAACTTGCT
GCATAAGTTTTCTCAAGAACAGATCGGCGAAAACATTGTGTGCAGGGTCATTTGTACCACGGGTCAAATT
CCCATCCGAGATTTGTCAGCTGATATTTCACAAGTGCTTAAGGAAAAACGATCCATAAAGAAAGTTTGGA
CATTTGGTAGAAACCCAGCCTGTGACTATCATTTAGGAAACATTTCAAGACTGTCAAATAAGCATTTCCA
AATACTACTAGGAGAAGACGGTAACCTTTTATTGAATGACATTTCCACTAATGGGACCTGGTTAAATGGG
CAAAAAGTCGAGAAGAACAGCAATCAGTTACTGTCTCAAGGTGATGAAATAACCGTTGGTGTAGGCGTGG
AATCAGATATTTTATCTCTGGTCATTTTCATAAACGACAAATTTAAGCAGTGCCTCGAGCAGAACAAAGT
TGATCGCTAAGAATTCTGCAGATATCCAGCACAGTGGCGGCCGCTCGAGTCTAGAGGGCCCGTTTAAACC
CGCTGATCAGCCTCGACTGTGCCTTCTAGTTGCCAGCCATCTGTTGTTTGCCCCTCCCCCGTGCCTTCCT
TGACCCTGGAAGGTGCCACTCCCACTGTCCTTTCCTAATAAAATGAGGAAATTGCATCGCATTGTCTGAG
TAGGTGTCATTCTATTCTGGGGGGTGGGGTGGGGCAGGACAGCAAGGGGGAGGATTGGGAAGACAATAGC
AGGCATGCTGGGGATGCGGTGGGCTCTATGGCTTCTGAGGCGGAAAGAACCAGCTGGGGCTCTAGGGGGT
ATCCCC
[124 nt withheld, positions 3717-3840]
C
[91 nt withheld, positions 3842-3932]
A
[49 nt withheld, positions 3934-3982]
CCTTTGACGTTGGAGTCCACGTTCTTT
[37 nt withheld, positions 4010-4046]
ACCCTATCTCGGTCTATTCTTTTGATTTATAAGGGATTTTGCCGATTTCGGCCTATTGGTTAAAAAATGA
GCTGATTTAACAAAAATTTAACGCGAATTAATTCTGTGGAATGTGTGTCAGTTAGGGTGTGGAAAGTCCC
CAGGCTCCCCAGCAGGCAGAAGTATGCAAAGCATGCATCTCAATTAGTCAGCAACCAGGTGTGGAAAGTC
CCCAGGCTCCCCAGCAGGCAGAAGTATGCAAAGCATGCATCTCAATTAGTCAGCAACCATAGTCCCGCCC
CTAACTCCGCCCATCCCGCCCCTAACTCCGCCCAGTTCCGCCCATTCTCCGCCCCATGGCTGACTAATTT
TTTTTATTTATGCAGAGGCCGAGGCCGCCTCTGCCTCTGAGCTATTCCAGAAGTAGTGAGGAGGCTTTTT
TGGAGGCCTAGGCTTTTGCAAAAAGCTCCCGGGAGCTTGTATATCCATTTTCGGATCTGATCAAGAGACA
GGATGAGGATCGTTTCGCATGATTGAACAAGATGGATTGCACGCAGGTTCTCCGGCCGCTTGGGTGGAGA
GGCTATTCGGCTATGACTGGGCACAACAGACAATCGGCTGCTCTGATGCCGCCGTGTTCCGGCTGTCAGC
GCAGGGGCGCCCGGTTCTTTTTGTCAAGACCGACCTGTCCGGTGCCCTGAATGAACTGCAGGACGAGGCA
GCGCGGCTATCGTGGCTGGCCACGACGGGCGTTCCTTGCGCAGCTGTGCTCGACGTTGTCACTGAAGCGG
GAAGGGACTGGCTGCTATTGGGCGAAGTGCCGGGGCAGGATCTCCTGTCATCTCACCTTGCTCCTGCCGA
GAAAGTATCCATCATGGCTGATGCAATGCGGCGGCTGCATACGCTTGATCCGGCTACCTGCCCATTCGAC
CACCAAGCGAAACATCGCATCGAGCGAGCACGTACTCGGATGGAAGCCGGTCTTGTCGATCAGGATGATC
TGGACGAAGAGCATCAGGGGCTCGCGCCAGCCGAACTGTTCGCCAGGCTCAAGGCGCGCATGCCCGACGG
CGAGGATCTCGTCGTGACCCATGGCGATGCCTGCTTGCCGAATATCATGGTGGAAAATGGCCGCTTTTCT
GGATTCATCGACTGTGGCCGGCTGGGTGTGGCGGACCGCTATCAGGACATAGCGTTGGCTACCCGTGATA
TTGCTGAAGAGCTTGGCGGCGAATGGGCTGACCGCTTCCTCGTGCTTTACGGTATCGCCGCTCCCGATTC
GCAGCGCATCGCCTTCTATCGCCTTCTTGACGAGTTCTTCTGAGCGGGACTCTGGGGTTCGAAATGACCG
ACCAAGCGACGCCCAACCTGCCATCACGAGATTTCGATTCCACCGCCGCCTTCTATGAAAGGTTGGGCTT
CGGAATCGTTTTCCGGGACGCCGGCTGGATGATCCTCCAGCGCGGGGATCTCATGCTGGAGTTCTTCGCC
CACCCCAACTTGTTTATTGCAGCTTATAATGGTTACAAATAAAGCAATAGCATCACAAATTTCACAAATA
AAGCATTTTTTTCACTGCATTCTAGTTGTGGTTTGTCCAAACTCATCAATGTATCTTATCATGTCTGTAT
ACCGTCGACCTCTAGCTAGAGCTTGGCGTAATCATGGTCATAGCTGTTTCCTGTGTGAAATTGTTATCCG
CTCACAATTCCACACAACATACGAGCCGGAAGCATAAAGTGTAAAGCCTGGGGTGCCTAATGAGTGAGCT
AACTCACATTAATTGCGTTGCGCTCACTGCCCGCTTTCCAGTCGGGAAACCTGTCGTGCCAGCTGCATTA
ATGAATCGGCCAACGCGCGGGGAGAGGCGGTTTGCGTATTGGGCGCTCTTCCGCTTCCTCGCTCACTGAC
TCGCTGCGCTCGGTCGTTCGGCTGCGGCGAGCGGTATCAGCTCACTCAAAGGCGGTAATACGGTTATCCA
CAGAATCAGGGGATAACGCAGGAAAGAACATGTGAGCAAAAGGCCAGCAAAAGGCCAGGAACCGTAAAAA
GGCCGCGTTGCTGGCGTTTTTCCATAGGCTCCGCCCCCCTGACGAGCATCACAAAAATCGACGCTCAAGT
CAGAGGTGGCGAAACCCGACAGGACTATAAAGATACCAGGCGTTTCCCCCTGGAAGCTCCCTCGTGCGCT
CTCCTGTTCCGACCCTGCCGCTTACCGGATACCTGTCCGCCTTTCTCCCTTCGGGAAGCGTGGCGCTTTC
TCATAGCTCACGCTGTAGGTATCTCAGTTCGGTGTAGGTCGTTCGCTCCAAGCTGGGCTGTGTGCACGAA
CCCCCCGTTCAGCCCGACCGCTGCGCCTTATCCGGTAACTATCGTCTTGAGTCCAACCCGGTAAGACACG
ACTTATCGCCACTGGCAGCAGCCACTGGTAACAGGATTAGCAGAGCGAGGTATGTAGGCGGTGCTACAGA
GTTCTTGAAGTGGTGGCCTAACTACGGCTACACTAGAAGAACAGTATTTGGTATCTGCGCTCTGCTGAAG
CCAGTTACCTTCGGAAAAAGAGTTGGTAGCTCTTGATCCGGCAAACAAACCACCGCTGGTAGCGGTGGTT
TTTTTGTTTGCAAGCAGCAGATTACGCGCAGAAAAAAAGGATCTCAA
